Addgene plasmid #133348: pBXMCS-2 Pconstitutive-sgRNA(Sth3)_blaA- Pconstitutive-sgRNA(Sth3)_cpaA
Purpose: expression of two sgRNA from Streptococcus thermophilus #3 each express from its own constitutive promoter; here first one targets blaA and second one targets cpaA (from Caulobacter crescentus)
Depositing lab: Michael Laub. Depositing organization: Massachusetts Institute of Technology. Publication: A CRISPR Interference System for Efficient and Rapid Gene Knockdown in Caulobacter crescentus. Guzzo M, Castro LK, Reisch CR, Guo MS, Laub MT. mBio. 2020 Jan 14;11(1):e02415-19. doi: 10.1128/mBio.02415-19. PubMed 31937638.
Backbone
  Vector backbone: pBXMCS-2
  Backbone size w/o insert (bp): 5287
  Total vector size (bp): 6016
  Modifications to backbone: xylR operator removed
  Vector type: CRISPR
Growth in bacteria
  Bacterial resistance: Kanamycin, 50 μg/mL
  Growth temperature: 37°C
  Growth strain: DH5alpha
  Copy number: High Copy
Gene/Insert
  Gene/Insert name: sgRNA_blaA and sgRNA_cpaA
  gRNA/shRNA sequence: blaA and cpaA
  Species: Streptococcus thermophilus
  Promoter: constitutive
  Cloning method: Gibson Cloning
  Sequencing primers: 5′ GCTGATGCCGCTGGCGATTCAG; 3′ TTTTCCCAGTCACGACGTTG
Resource information
  A portion of this plasmid was derived from a plasmid made by: Jeremy M. Rock "Programmable transcriptional repression in mycobacteria using an orthogonal CRISPR interference platform" Nature microbiology 2017
Terms and licenses: Academic/Nonprofit Terms; Industry Terms: Not Available to Industry
How to cite: pBXMCS-2 Pconstitutive-sgRNA(Sth3)_blaA- Pconstitutive-sgRNA(Sth3)_cpaA was a gift from Michael Laub (Addgene plasmid # 133348 ; http://n2t.net/addgene:133348 ; RRID:Addgene_133348)
