[The description below was written by a language model from this plasmid's Addgene catalogue record and pLannotate feature annotations shown in this document.]
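Description:
pBXMCS-2 Pconstitutive-sgRNA(Sth3)_blaA- Pconstitutive-sgRNA(Sth3)_cpaA is a 6,016 bp bacterial CRISPR plasmid that supplies two guide RNAs for CRISPR interference in Caulobacter crescentus. It is built on pBXMCS-2, a broad-host-range vector. The feature table shows the pBBR1 oriV together with the pBBR1 Rep protein it needs, which lets the plasmid replicate in E. coli for cloning and also in other Gram-negative hosts. Selection is by kanamycin through the Tn5-derived neo (nptII) gene. The neighbouring partial tnpA and ble annotations are leftovers of that Tn5 cassette. The short CmR, TcR, lacZα, M13 ori and pBluescript MCS fragments are non-functional backbone remnants. The catalogue lists the plasmid as high copy and notes that the xylR operator of the parental backbone was removed.

The payload, assembled by Gibson cloning, consists of two sgRNA cassettes with the scaffold for the Streptococcus thermophilus CRISPR3 (Sth3) Cas9. Each cassette is driven by its own constitutive promoter, whose identity the record does not state. The first guide targets blaA and the second targets cpaA, both Caulobacter crescentus genes. The automated annotation does not label the sgRNAs or their promoters. It does detect several copies of the rrnB T1 terminator and a partial T7 terminator clustered across the plasmid's numbering origin, a pattern that fits terminators bounding the two separate transcription units. No Cas9 gene is annotated, so a catalytically inactive Sth3 Cas9 presumably has to come from elsewhere in the host strain. Part of the construct derives from a mycobacterial CRISPRi platform. The plasmid is used for simultaneous knockdown of two genes and shows that the system can be multiplexed.
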