Features (pLannotate 1.2.2; 17 found; start..end, strand, type, name):
    356..399     +  terminator     rrnB T1 terminator: Escherichia coli rrnB; transcription terminator T1 from the E. coli rrnB gene
    420..438     -  promoter       T7 promoter: promoter for bacteriophage T7 RNA polymerase
    446..601     +  CDS            lacZα (fragment): LacZα fragment of β-galactosidase; lacZ fragment
    605..682     -  rep_origin     M13 ori (fragment): M13 bacteriophage origin of replication; arrow indicates direction of (+) strand synthesis
    682..713     +  CDS            CmR (fragment): chloramphenicol acetyltransferase confers resistance to chloramphenicol
   1043..1112    -  CDS            TcR (fragment): tetracycline efflux protein; tet; confers resistance to tetracycline
   1173..1835    -  CDS            pBBR1 Rep: replication protein for the broad-host-range plasmid pBBR1 from Bordetella bronchiseptica
   1836..2607    -  rep_origin     pBBR1 oriV: replication origin of the broad-host-range plasmid pBBR1 from Bordetella bronchiseptica; requires the pBBR1 Rep protein for replication
   3771..4055    +  CDS            tnpA (fragment): TN5P_ECOLX - Also known as tnp. Experimental evidence at protein level: Swiss-Prot protein existence level 1. Mediates transposition of transposon Tn5 by a 'cut and paste' mechanism. First, the monomeric transposase binds the 19 bp inverted DNA repeats flanking the transposon. Then, dimerization of the DNA- bound transposase creates a synaptic DNA complex. After nicking of the first DNA strand, excision of the transposon proceeds through a series of intermediates. The transposase then mediates the insertion of the transposon at a new site by strand transfer. The activity of the wild- type tran
   4087..4878    +  CDS            neo: KKA2_KLEPN - Also known as kan, nptII. Experimental evidence at protein level: Swiss-Prot protein existence level 1. Resistance to kanamycin, neomycin, paromomycin, ribostamycin, butirosin and gentamicin B. From Klebsiella pneumoniae.
   4902..5054    +  CDS            ble (fragment): BLE_KLEPN - Experimental evidence at protein level: Swiss-Prot protein existence level 1. Binding protein with a strong affinity to the bleomycin family of antibiotics. Binds to CL990; an antimitotic-antibiotic compound. From Klebsiella pneumoniae.
   5054..5170    +  CDS            CmR (fragment): chloramphenicol acetyltransferase; cat; confers resistance to chloramphenicol
   5229..5275    +  terminator     rrnB T1 terminator: transcription terminator T1 from the E. coli rrnB gene
   5700..5743    +  terminator     rrnB T1 terminator: Escherichia coli rrnB; transcription terminator T1 from the E. coli rrnB gene
   5743..5766    +  terminator     T7 terminator (fragment): transcription terminator for bacteriophage T7 RNA polymerase
   5867..5899    -  misc_feature   MCS (fragment): pBluescript multiple cloning site
   5900..5946    +  terminator     rrnB T1 terminator: transcription terminator T1 from the E. coli rrnB gene
>Addgene plasmid #133348 | pBXMCS-2 Pconstitutive-sgRNA(Sth3)_blaA- Pconstitutive-sgRNA(Sth3)_cpaA | addgene full sequence | sequence record 267409 | Addgene NGS Result
CGAAACCTCCAGCCCCCGGTCGATGGCTTCGACGACATAGCCGGCCGCGCGGCAGGTGTCGGTGAGCGCG
GCCAGCAGGGCGGCTTCCTGGTCAGGGGTCAGGTCGGTCATGGGCAAGAGGTCCAGGTCGTGGTTTGTCG
GCGGCTTCTAGCATGGACCGCCCGCGCCCGTGAGGCCGAGGATTTCGCGCTGGTCAGACAACCTACTTGC
CGTCCCCACATGTTAGCGCTACCAAGTGCCGAGAGCGTGACGCGAGTGGCTTGTTTTAGAGCTGTGAAAA
CAGCGAGTTAAAATAAGGCTTAGTCCGTACTCAACTTGAAAAGGTGGCACCGATTCGGTGTTTTTTTTTT
TTTTGATAAAACGAAAGGCCCAGTCTTTCGACTGAGCCTTTCGTTTTATAAACGGGTCTTCCAATTCGCC
CTATAGTGAGTCGTATTACGCGCGCTCACTGGCCGTCGTTTTACAACGTCGTGACTGGGAAAACCCTGGC
GTTACCCAACTTAATCGCCTTGCAGCACATCCCCCTTTCGCCAGCTGGCGTAATAGCGAAGAGGCCCGCA
CCGATCGCCCTTCCCAACAGTTGCGCAGCCTGAATGGCGAATGGAAATTGTAAGCGTTAATATTTTGTTA
AAATTCGCGTTAAATTTTTGTTAAATCAGCTCATTTTTTAACCAATAGGCCGTACTGCGATGAGTGGCAG
GGCGGGGCGTAATTTTTTTAAGGCAGTTATTGGTGCCCTTAAACGCCTGGTTGCTACGCCTGAATAAGTG
ATAATAAGCGGATGAATGGCAGAAATTCGAAAGCAAATTCGACCCGGTCGTCGGTTCAGGGCAGGGTCGT
TAAATAGCCGCTTATGTCTATTGCTGGTTTACCGGTTTATTGACTACCGGAAGCAGTGTGACCGTGTGCT
TCTCAAATGCCTGAGGCCAGTTTGCTCAGGCTCTCCCCGTGGAGGTAATAATTGACGATATGATCATTTA
TTCTGCCTCCCAGAGCCTGATAAAAACGGTGAATCCGTTAGCGAGGTGCCGCCGGCTTCCATTCAGGTCG
AGGTGGCCCGGCTCCATGCACCGCGACGCAACGCGGGGAGGCAGACAAGGTATAGGGCGGCGAGGCGGCT
ACAGCCGATAGTCTGGAACAGCGCACTTACGGGTTGCTGCGCAACCCAAGTGCTACCGGCGCGGCAGCGT
GACCCGTGTCGGCGGCTCCAACGGCTCGCCATCGTCCAGAAAACACGGCTCATCGGGCATCGGCAGGCGC
TGCTGCCCGCGCCGTTCCCATTCCTCCGTTTCGGTCAAGGCTGGCAGGTCTGGTTCCATGCCCGGAATGC
CGGGCTGGCTGGGCGGCTCCTCGCCGGGGCCGGTCGGTAGTTGCTGCTCGCCCGGATACAGGGTCGGGAT
GCGGCGCAGGTCGCCATGCCCCAACAGCGATTCGTCCTGGTCGTCGTGATCAACCACCACGGCGGCACTG
AACACCGACAGGCGCAACTGGTCGCGGGGCTGGCCCCACGCCACGCGGTCATTGACCACGTAGGCCGACA
CGGTGCCGGGGCCGTTGAGCTTCACGACGGAGATCCAGCGCTCGGCCACCAAGTCCTTGACTGCGTATTG
GACCGTCCGCAAAGAACGTCCGATGAGCTTGGAAAGTGTCTTCTGGCTGACCACCACGGCGTTCTGGTGG
CCCATCTGCGCCACGAGGTGATGCAGCAGCATTGCCGCCGTGGGTTTCCTCGCAATAAGCCCGGCCCACG
CCTCATGCGCTTTGCGTTCCGTTTGCACCCAGTGACCGGGCTTGTTCTTGGCTTGAATGCCGATTTCTCT
GGACTGCGTGGCCATGCTTATCTCCATGCGGTAGGGGTGCCGCACGGTTGCGGCACCATGCGCAATCAGC
TGCAACTTTTCGGCAGCGCGACAACAATTATGCGTTGCGTAAAAGTGGCAGTCAATTACATATTTTCTTT
AACCTACGCAATGAGCTATTGCGGGGGGTGCCGCAATGAGCTGTTGCGTACCCCCCTTTTTTAAGTTGTT
GATTTTTAAGTCTTTCGCATTTCGCCCTATATCTAGTTCTTTGGTGCCCAAAGAAGGGCACCCCTGCGGG
GTTCCCCCACGCCTTCGGCGCGGCTCCCCCTCCGGCAAAAAGTGGCCCCTCCGGGGCTTGTTGATCGACT
GCGCGGCCTTCGGCCTTGCCCAAGGTGGCGCTGCCCCCTTGGAACCCCCGCACTCGCCGCCGTGAGGCTC
GGGGGGCAGGCGGGCGGGCTTCGCCCTTCGACTGCCCCCACTCGCATAGGCTTGGGTCGTTCCAGGCGCG
TCAAGGCCAAGCCGCTGCGCGGTCGCTGCGCGAGCCTTGACCCGCCTTCCACTTGGTGTCCAACCGGCAA
GCGAAGCGCGCAGGCCGCAGGCCGGATGCTTTTCCCCAGAGAAAATTAAAAAAATTGATGGGGCAAGGCC
GCAGGCCGCGCAGTTGGAGCCGGTGGGTATGTGGTCGAAGGCTGGGTAGCCGGTGGGCAATCCCTGTGGT
CAAGCTCGTGGGCAGGCGCAGCCTGTCCATCAGCTTGTCCAGCAGGGTTGTCCACGTGCCGAGCGAAGCG
AGCCAGCCGGTGGCCGCTCGCGGCCATCGTCCACATATCCACGGGCTGGCAAGGGAGCGCAGCGACCGCG
CAGGGCGAAGCCCGGAGAGCAAGCCCGTAGGGCGCCGCAGCCGCCGTAGGCGGTCATGACTTTGCGAAGC
AAAGTCTAGTGAGTATACTCAAGCATTGAGTGGCCCGCCGGAGGCACCGCCTTGCGCTGCCCCCGTCGAG
CCGGTTGGACACCAAAAGGGAGGGGCAGGCATGGCGGCATACGCGATCATGCGATGCAAGAAGCTGGCGA
AAATGTGCAACGTGGCGGCCAGTCTCAAGCACGCCTACCGCGAGCGCGAGACGCCCAACGCTGACGCCAG
CAGGACGCCAGAGAACGAGCACTGGGCGGCCAGCAGCACCGATGAAGCGATGGGCCGACTGCGCGAGTTG
CTGCCAGAGAAGCGGCGCAAGGACGCTGTGTTGGCGGTCGAGTACGTCATGACGGCCAGCCCGGAATGGT
GGAAGTCGGCCAGCCAAGAACAGCAGGCGGCGTTCTTCGAGAAGGCGCACAAGTGGCTGGCGGACAAGTA
CGGGGCGGATCGCATCGTGACGGCCAGCATCCACCGTGACGAAACAAGCCCGCACATGACCGCGTTCGTG
GTGCCGCTGACGCAGGACGGCAGGCTGTCGGCCAAGGAGTTCATCGGCAACAAAGCGCAGATGACCCGCG
ACCAGACCACGTTTGCGGCCGCTGTGGCCGATCTAGGGCTGCAACGGGGCATCGAGGGCAGCAAGGCACG
TCACACGCGCATTCAGGCGTTCTACGAGGCCCTGGAGCGGCCACCAGTGGGCCACGTCACCATCAGCCCG
CAAGCGGTCGAGCCACGCGCCTATGCACCGCAGGGATTGGCCGAAAAGCTGGGAATCTCAAAGCGCGTTG
AGACGCCGGAAGCCGTGGCCGACCGGCTGACAAAAGCGGTTCGGCAGGGGTATGAGCCTGCCCTACAGGC
CGCCGCAGGAGCGCGTGAGATGCGCAAGAAGGCCGATCAAGCCCAAGAGACGGCCCGAGACCTTCGGGAG
CGCCTGAAGCCCGTTCTGGACGCCCTGGGGCCGTTGAATCGGGATATGCAGGCCAAGGCCGCCGCGATCA
TCAAGGCCGTGGGCGAAAAGCTGCTGACGGAACAGCGGGAAGTCCAGCGCCAGAAACAGGCCCAGCGCCA
GCAGGAACGCGGGCGCGCACATTTCCCCGAAAAGTGCCACCTGGGATGAATGTCAGCTACTGGGCTATCT
GGACAAGGGAAAACGCAAGCGCAAAGAGAAAGCAGGTAGCTTGCAGTGGGCTTACATGGCGATAGCTAGA
CTGGGCGGTTTTATGGACAGCAAGCGAACCGGAATTGCCAGCTGGGGCGCCCTCTGGTAAGGTTGGGAAG
CCCTGCAAAGTAAACTGGATGGCTTTCTTGCCGCCAAGGATCTGATGGCGCAGGGGATCAAGATCTGATC
AAGAGACAGGATGAGGATCGTTTCGCATGATTGAACAAGATGGATTGCACGCAGGTTCTCCGGCCGCTTG
GGTGGAGAGGCTATTCGGCTATGACTGGGCACAACAGACAATCGGCTGCTCTGATGCCGCCGTGTTCCGG
CTGTCAGCGCAGGGGCGCCCGGTTCTTTTTGTCAAGACCGACCTGTCCGGTGCCCTGAATGAACTGCAGG
ACGAGGCAGCGCGGCTATCGTGGCTGGCCACGACGGGCGTTCCTTGCGCAGCTGTGCTCGACGTTGTCAC
TGAAGCGGGAAGGGACTGGCTGCTATTGGGCGAAGTGCCGGGGCAGGATCTCCTGTCATCTCACCTTGCT
CCTGCCGAGAAAGTATCCATCATGGCTGATGCAATGCGGCGGCTGCATACGCTTGATCCGGCTACCTGCC
CATTCGACCACCAAGCGAAACATCGCATCGAGCGAGCACGTACTCGGATGGAAGCCGGTCTTGTCGATCA
GGATGATCTGGACGAAGAGCATCAGGGGCTCGCGCCAGCCGAACTGTTCGCCAGGCTCAAGGCGCGCATG
CCCGACGGCGAGGATCTCGTCGTGACCCATGGCGATGCCTGCTTGCCGAATATCATGGTGGAAAATGGCC
GCTTTTCTGGATTCATCGACTGTGGCCGGCTGGGTGTGGCGGACCGCTATCAGGACATAGCGTTGGCTAC
CCGTGATATTGCTGAAGAGCTTGGCGGCGAATGGGCTGACCGCTTCCTCGTGCTTTACGGTATCGCCGCT
CCCGATTCGCAGCGCATCGCCTTCTATCGCCTTCTTGACGAGTTCTTCTGAGCGGGACTCTGGGGTTCGA
AATGACCGACCAAGCGACGCCCAACCTGCCATCACGAGATTTCGATTCCACCGCCGCCTTCTATGAAAGG
TTGGGCTTCGGAATCGTTTTCCGGGACGCCGGCTGGATGATCCTCCAGCGCGGGGATCTCATGCTGGAGT
TCTTCGCCCACCCCCATGGGCAAATATTATACGCAAGGCGACAAGGTGCTGATGCCGCTGGCGATTCAGG
TTCATCATGCCGTTTGTGATGGCTTCCATGTCGGCAGAATGCTTAATGAATTACAACAGTTTTTATATAA
GCTTTCAGTCGGCGCGAATGCTCCACGCCGCGCCCAGCGGCGCGGATCCAAATAAAACGAAAGGCTCAGT
CGAAAGACTGGGCCTTTCGTTTTATCTGTTGTTTGTCGCTGCAGCCAGCCGTGGTCGGGCAGCAGGTAGA
AGGCGCCCTCGTCCTGATCCTCGCCCGAAACCTCCAGCCCCCGGTCGATGGCTTCGACGACATAGCCGGC
CGCGCGGCAGGTGTCGGTGAGCGCGGCCAGCAGGGCGGCTTCCTGGTCAGGGGTCAGGTCGGTCATGGGC
AAGAGGTCCAGGTCGTGGTTTGTCGGCGGCTTCTAGCATGGACCGCCCGCGCCCGTGAGGCCGAGGATTT
CGCGCTGGTCAGACAACCTACTTGCCGTCCCCACATGTTAGCGCTACCAAGTGCCGACCAGGATCAGGCG
CTTCATGGTTTTAGAGCTGTGAAAACAGCGAGTTAAAATAAGGCTTAGTCCGTACTCAACTTGAAAAGGT
GGCACCGATTCGGTGTTTTTTTTTTTTTGATAAAACGAAAGGCCCAGTCTTTCGACTGAGCCTTTCGTTT
TATAAACGGGTCTTGAGGGGTTTTTTAAGCTTCTGCAGCTGGATCCATGGATATCTAGATTTCCGCAAAA
TAAAAAAGGGGACCTCTAGGGTCCCCAATTAATTAGCTAAAGCCGCTAGCCCATGGGAATTCCTGCAGCC
CGGGGGATCCACTAGTTCTCAAATAAAACGAAAGGCTCAGTCGAAAGACTGGGCCTTTCGTTTTATCTGT
TGTTTGTCGCTGCAGCCAGCCGTGGTCGGGCAGCAGGTAGAAGGCGCCCTCGTCCTGATCCTCGCC
